>Addgene plasmid #200021 | pCDNA4.TO_3xHA_TurboID_ORF34 | addgene full sequence | sequence record 391648 | Addgene NGS Result
ACGGATCGGGAGATCTCCCGATCCCCTATGGTGCACTCTCAGTACAATCTGCTCTGATGCCGCATAGTTA
AGCCAGTATCTGCTCCCTGCTTGTGTGTTGGAGGTCGCTGAGTAGTGCGCGAGCAAAATTTAAGCTACAA
CAAGGCAAGGCTTGACCGACAATTGCATGAAGAATCTGCTTAGGGTTAGGCGTTTTGCGCTGCTTCGCGA
TGTACGGGCCAGATATACGCGTTGACATTGATTATTGACTAGTTATTAATAGTAATCAATTACGGGGTCA
TTAGTTCATAGCCCATATATGGAGTTCCGCGTTACATAACTTACGGTAAATGGCCCGCCTGGCTGACCGC
CCAACGACCCCCGCCCATTGACGTCAATAATGACGTATGTTCCCATAGTAACGCCAATAGGGACTTTCCA
TTGACGTCAATGGGTGGAGTATTTACGGTAAACTGCCCACTTGGCAGTACATCAAGTGTATCATATGCCA
AGTACGCCCCCTATTGACGTCAATGACGGTAAATGGCCCGCCTGGCATTATGCCCAGTACATGACCTTAT
GGGACTTTCCTACTTGGCAGTACATCTACGTATTAGTCATCGCTATTACCATGGTGATGCGGTTTTGGCA
GTACATCAATGGGCGTGGATAGCGGTTTGACTCACGGGGATTTCCAAGTCTCCACCCCATTGACGTCAAT
GGGAGTTTGTTTTGGCACCAAAATCAACGGGACTTTCCAAAATGTCGTAACAACTCCGCCCCATTGACGC
AAATGGGCGGTAGGCGTGTACGGTGGGAGGTCTATATAAGCAGAGCTCTCCCTATCAGTGATAGAGATCT
CCCTATCAGTGATAGAGATCGTCGACGAGCTCGTTTAGTGAACCGTCAGATCGCCTGGAGACGCCATCCA
CGCTGTTTTGACCTCCATAGAAGACACCGGGACCGATCCAGCCTCCGGACTCTAGCGTTTAAACTTAAGC
TTATGTACCCGTATGATGTTCCGGATTACGCTGGCTATCCCTACGACGTGCCCGACTATGCCGGGTACCC
CTATGACGTCCCAGACTACGCAGGGGCGGCCAAAGACAATACTGTGCCTCTGAAGCTGATCGCTCTCCTG
GCTAATGGCGAGTTCCATAGTGGCGAACAGCTGGGAGAAACCCTGGGCATGTCCAGGGCCGCTATCAACA
AGCACATTCAGACTCTGCGCGACTGGGGCGTGGACGTGTTCACCGTGCCCGGAAAGGGCTACTCTCTGCC
CGAGCCTATCCCGCTGCTGAACGCTAAACAGATTCTGGGACAGCTGGACGGCGGGAGCGTGGCAGTCCTG
CCTGTGGTCGACTCCACCAATCAGTACCTGCTGGATCGAATCGGCGAGCTGAAGAGTGGGGATGCTTGCA
TTGCAGAATATCAGCAGGCAGGGAGAGGAAGCAGAGGGAGGAAATGGTTCTCTCCTTTTGGAGCTAACCT
GTACCTGAGTATGTTTTGGCGCCTGAAGCGGGGACCAGCAGCAATCGGCCTGGGCCCGGTCATCGGAATT
GTCATGGCAGAAGCGCTGCGAAAGCTGGGAGCAGACAAGGTGCGAGTCAAATGGCCCAATGACCTGTATC
TGCAGGATAGAAAGCTGGCAGGCATCCTGGTGGAGCTGGCCGGAATAACAGGCGATGCTGCACAGATCGT
CATTGGCGCCGGGATTAACGTGGCTATGAGGCGCGTGGAGGAAAGCGTGGTCAATCAGGGCTGGATCACA
CTGCAGGAAGCAGGGATTAACCTGGACAGGAATACTCTGGCCGCTACGCTGATCCGAGAGCTGCGGGCAG
CCCTGGAACTGTTCGAGCAGGAAGGCCTGGCTCCATATCTGCCACGGTGGGAGAAGCTGGATAACTTCAT
CAATAGACCCGTGAAGCTGATCATTGGGGACAAAGAGATTTTCGGGATTAGCCGGGGGATTGATAAACAG
GGAGCCCTGCTGCTGGAACAGGACGGAGTTATCAAACCCTGGATGGGCGGAGAAATCAGTCTGCGGTCTG
CCGAAAAGGGGTCAGGCGGCTCTGGTGGCTCCGGAGCCTTTGCTTTGAGCTCGCTCGTGTCCGAGGGTGA
CCCGGAGGTGACCAGTAGGTACGTCAAGGGCGTACAACTTGCCCTGGACCTTAGCGAGAACACACCTGGA
CAATTTAAGTTGATAGAAACTCCCCTGAACAGCTTCCTCTTGGTTTCCAACGTGATGCCCGAGGTCCAGC
CAATCTGCAGTGGCCGGCCGGCCTTGCGGCCAGACTTTAGTAATCTCCACTTGCCTAGACTGGAGAAGCT
CCAGAGAGTCCTCGGGCAGGGTTTCGGGGCGGCGGGTGAGGAAATCGCACTGGACCCGTCTCACGTAGAA
ACACACGAAAAGGGCCAGGTGTTCTACAACCACTATGCTACCGAGGAGTGGACGTGGGCTTTGACTCTGA
ATAAGGATGCGCTCCTTCGGGAGGCTGTAGATGGCCTGTGTGACCCCGGAACTTGGAAGGGTCTTCTTCC
TGACGACCCCCTTCCGTTGCTATGGCTGCTGTTCAACGGACCCGCCTCTTTTTGTCGGGCCGACTGTTGC
CTGTACAAGCAGCACTGCGGTTACCCGGGCCCGGTGCTACTTCCAGGTCACATGTACGCTCCCAAACGGG
ATCTTTTGTCGTTCGTTAATCATGCCCTGAAGTACACCAAGTTTCTATACGGAGATTTTTCCGGGACATG
GGCGGCGGCTTGCCGCCCGCCATTCGCTACTTCTCGGATACAAAGGGTAGTGAGTCAGATGAAAATCATA
GATGCTTCCGACACTTACATTTCCCACACCTGCCTCTTGTGTCACATATATCAGCAAAATAGCATAATTG
CGGGTCAGGGGACCCACGTGGGTGGAATCCTACTGTTGAGTGGAAAAGGGACCCAGTATATAACAGGCAA
TGTTCAGACCCAAAGGTGTCCAACTACGGGCGACTATCTAATCATCCCATCGTATGACATACCGGCGATC
ATCACCATGATCAAGGAGAATGGACTCAACCAACTCTAATCGAGTCTAGAGGGCCCGTTTAAACCCGCTG
ATCAGCCTCGACTGTGCCTTCTAGTTGCCAGCCATCTGTTGTTTGCCCCTCCCCCGTGCCTTCCTTGACC
CTGGAAGGTGCCACTCCCACTGTCCTTTCCTAATAAAATGAGGAAATTGCATCGCATTGTCTGAGTAGGT
GTCATTCTATTCTGGGGGGTGGGGTGGGGCAGGACAGCAAGGGGGAGGATTGGGAAGACAATAGCAGGCA
TGCTGGGGATGCGGTGGGCTCTATGGCTTCTGAGGCGGAAAGAACCAGCTGGGGCTCTAGGGGGTATCCC
C
[124 nt withheld, positions 3362-3485]
C
[91 nt withheld, positions 3487-3577]
A
[49 nt withheld, positions 3579-3627]
CCTTTGACGTTGGAGTCCACGTTCTTT
[37 nt withheld, positions 3655-3691]
ACCCTATCTCGGTCTATTCTTTTGATTTATAAGGGATTTTGCCGATTTCGGCCTATTGGTTAAAAAATGA
GCTGATTTAACAAAAATTTAACGCGAATTAATTCTGTGGAATGTGTGTCAGTTAGGGTGTGGAAAGTCCC
CAGGCTCCCCAGCAGGCAGAAGTATGCAAAGCATGCATCTCAATTAGTCAGCAACCAGGTGTGGAAAGTC
CCCAGGCTCCCCAGCAGGCAGAAGTATGCAAAGCATGCATCTCAATTAGTCAGCAACCATAGTCCCGCCC
CTAACTCCGCCCATCCCGCCCCTAACTCCGCCCAGTTCCGCCCATTCTCCGCCCCATGGCTGACTAATTT
TTTTTATTTATGCAGAGGCCGAGGCCGCCTCTGCCTCTGAGCTATTCCAGAAGTAGTGAGGAGGCTTTTT
TGGAGGCCTAGGCTTTTGCAAAAAGCTCCCGGGAGCTTGTATATCCATTTTCGGATCTGATCAGCACGTG
TTGACAATTAATCATCGGCATAGTATATCGGCATAGTATAATACGACAAGGTGAGGAACTAAACCATGGC
CAAGTTGACCAGTGCCGTTCCGGTGCTCACCGCGCGCGACGTCGCCGGAGCGGTCGAGTTCTGGACCGAC
CGGCTCGGGTTCTCCCGGGACTTCGTGGAGGACGACTTCGCCGGTGTGGTCCGGGACGACGTGACCCTGT
TCATCAGCGCGGTCCAGGACCAGGTGGTGCCGGACAACACCCTGGCCTGGGTGTGGGTGCGCGGCCTGGA
CGAGCTGTACGCCGAGTGGTCGGAGGTCGTGTCCACGAACTTCCGGGACGCCTCCGGGCCGGCCATGACC
GAGATCGGCGAGCAGCCGTGGGGGCGGGAGTTCGCCCTGCGCGACCCGGCCGGCAACTGCGTGCACTTCG
TGGCCGAGGAGCAGGACTGACACGTGCTACGAGATTTCGATTCCACCGCCGCCTTCTATGAAAGGTTGGG
CTTCGGAATCGTTTTCCGGGACGCCGGCTGGATGATCCTCCAGCGCGGGGATCTCATGCTGGAGTTCTTC
GCCCACCCCAACTTGTTTATTGCAGCTTATAATGGTTACAAATAAAGCAATAGCATCACAAATTTCACAA
ATAAAGCATTTTTTTCACTGCATTCTAGTTGTGGTTTGTCCAAACTCATCAATGTATCTTATCATGTCTG
TATACCGTCGACCTCTAGCTAGAGCTTGGCGTAATCATGGTCATAGCTGTTTCCTGTGTGAAATTGTTAT
CCGCTCACAATTCCACACAACATACGAGCCGGAAGCATAAAGTGTAAAGCCTGGGGTGCCTAATGAGTGA
GCTAACTCACATTAATTGCGTTGCGCTCACTGCCCGCTTTCCAGTCGGGAAACCTGTCGTGCCAGCTGCA
TTAATGAATCGGCCAACGCGCGGGGAGAGGCGGTTTGCGTATTGGGCGCTCTTCCGCTTCCTCGCTCACT
GACTCGCTGCGCTCGGTCGTTCGGCTGCGGCGAGCGGTATCAGCTCACTCAAAGGCGGTAATACGGTTAT
CCACAGAATCAGGGGATAACGCAGGAAAGAACATGTGAGCAAAAGGCCAGCAAAAGGCCAGGAACCGTAA
AAAGGCCGCGTTGCTGGCGTTTTTCCATAGGCTCCGCCCCCCTGACGAGCATCACAAAAATCGACGCTCA
AGTCAGAGGTGGCGAAACCCGACAGGACTATAAAGATACCAGGCGTTTCCCCCTGGAAGCTCCCTCGTGC
GCTCTCCTGTTCCGACCCTGCCGCTTACCGGATACCTGTCCGCCTTTCTCCCTTCGGGAAGCGTGGCGCT
TTCTCATAGCTCACGCTGTAGGTATCTCAGTTCGGTGTAGGTCGTTCGCTCCAAGCTGGGCTGTGTGCAC
GAACCCCCCGTTCAGCCCGACCGCTGCGCCTTATCCGGTAACTATCGTCTTGAGTCCAACCCGGTAAGAC
ACGACTTATCGCCACTGGCAGCAGCCACTGGTAACAGGATTAGCAGAGCGAGGTATGTAGGCGGTGCTAC
AGAGTTCTTGAAGTGGTGGCCTAACTACGGCTACACTAGAAGAACAGTATTTGGTATCTGCGCTCTGCTG
AAGCCAGTTACCTTCGGAAAAAGAGTTGGTAGCTCTTGATCCGGCAAACAAACCACCGCTGGTAGCGGTG
GTTTTTTTGTTTGCAAGCAGCAGATTACGCGCAGAAAAAAAGGATCTCAAGAAGATCCTTTGATCTTTTC
TACGGGGTCTGACGCTCAGTGGAACGAAAACTCACGTTAAGGGATTTTGGTCATGAGATTATCAAAAAGG
ATCTTCACCTAGATCCTTTTAAATTAAAAATGAAGTTTTAAATCAATCTAAAGTATATATGAGTAAACTT
GGTCTGACAGTTACCAATGCTTAATCAGTGAGGCACCTATCTCAGCGATCTGTCTATTTCGTTCATCCAT
AGTTGCCTGACTCCCCGTCGTGTAGATAACTACGATACGGGAGGGCTTACCATCTGGCCCCAGTGCTGCA
ATGATACCGCGAGACCCACGCTCACCGGCTCCAGATTTATCAGCAATAAACCAGCCAGCCGGAAGGGCCG
AGCGCAGAAGTGGTCCTGCAACTTTATCCGCCTCCATCCAGTCTATTAATTGTTGCCGGGAAGCTAGAGT
AAGTAGTTCGCCAGTTAATAGTTTGCGCAACGTTGTTGCCATTGCTACAGGCATCGTGGTGTCACGCTCG
TCGTTTGGTATGGCTTCATTCAGCTCCGGTTCCCAACGATCAAGGCGAGTTACATGATCCCCCATGTTGT
GCAAAAAAGCGGTTAGCTCCTTCGGTCCTCCGATCGTTGTCAGAAGTAAGTTGGCCGCAGTGTTATCACT
CATGGTTATGGCAGCACTGCATAATTCTCTTACTGTCATGCCATCCGTAAGATGCTTTTCTGTGACTGGT
GAGTACTCAACCAAGTCATTCTGAGAATAGTGTATGCGGCGACCGAGTTGCTCTTGCCCGGCGTCAATAC
GGGATAATACCGCGCCACATAGCAGAACTTTAAAAGTGCTCATCATTGGAAAACGTTCTTCGGGGCGAAA
ACTCTCAAGGATCTTACCGCTGTTGAGATCCAGTTCGATGTAACCCACTCGTGCACCCAACTGATCTTCA
GCATCTTTTACTTTCACCAGCGTTTCTGGGTGAGCAAAAACAGGAAGGCAAAATGCCGCAAAAAAGGGAA
TAAGGGCGACACGGAAATGTTGAATACTCATACTCTTCCTTTTTCAATATTATTGAAGCATTTATCAGGG
TTATTGTCTCATGAGCGGATACATATTTGAATGTATTTAGAAAAATAAACAAATAGGGGTTCCGCGCACA
TTTCCCCGAAAAGTGCCACCTGACGTCG
Features (pLannotate 1.2.2; 23 found; start..end, strand, type, name):
     27..79      -  misc_feature   bom (fragment): basis of mobility region from pBR322
    234..613     +  enhancer       CMV enhancer: human cytomegalovirus immediate early enhancer
    614..817     +  promoter       CMV promoter: human cytomegalovirus (CMV) immediate early promoter
    819..838     +  promoter       PLtetO-1 promoter (fragment): modified phage lambda PL promoter with tet operator sites (Lutz and Bujard, 1997)
    840..859     +  promoter       PLtetO-1 promoter (fragment): modified phage lambda PL promoter with tet operator sites (Lutz and Bujard, 1997)
    867..900     +  promoter       TRE3GV promoter (fragment): 3rd-generation Tet-responsive promoter that can be activated by binding of Tet-On® 3G, optimized for retroviral and lentiviral vectors
   1082..2038    +  CDS            TurboID: mutant of the E. coli biotin ligase BioID engineered for improved catalytic efficiency (Branon et al., 2018)
   2069..3046    +  CDS            ORF34: UL95_HHV8P - Protein inferred from homology: Swiss-Prot protein existence level 3. Participates in the expression of late viral mRNAs. Expressed before viral DNA replication, protein ORF34 assembles at the viral pre- replication complexes (pre-RCs) (By similarity). From Human herpesvirus 8 type P (isolate GK18) (HHV-8) (Kaposi's sarcoma-associated herpesvirus).
   3092..3316    +  polyA_signal   bGH poly(A) signal: bovine growth hormone polyadenylation signal
   3320..3341    +  promoter       SV40 promoter (fragment): SV40 enhancer and early promoter
   3362..3790    +  rep_origin     f1 ori (sequence partly withheld): f1 bacteriophage origin of replication; arrow indicates direction of (+) strand synthesis
   3804..4133    +  promoter       SV40 promoter: SV40 enhancer and early promoter
   4181..4228    +  promoter       EM7 promoter: synthetic bacterial promoter&nbsp
   4247..4621    +  CDS            BleoR: antibiotic-binding protein; Sh ble from Streptoalloteichus hindustanus; confers resistance to bleomycin, phleomycin, and Zeocin™
   4631..4756    +  CDS            ble (fragment): BLE_KLEPN - Experimental evidence at protein level: Swiss-Prot protein existence level 1. Binding protein with a strong affinity to the bleomycin family of antibiotics. Binds to CL990; an antimitotic-antibiotic compound. From Klebsiella pneumoniae.
   4751..4872    +  polyA_signal   SV40 poly(A) signal: SV40 polyadenylation signal
   4945..4961    -  protein_bind   lac operator: The lac repressor binds to the lac operator to inhibit transcription in E. coli. This inhibition can be relieved by adding lactose or isopropyl-β-D-thiogalactopyranoside (IPTG). lac repressor encoded by lacI
   4969..4999    -  promoter       lac promoter: promoter for the E. coli lac operon
   5014..5035    -  protein_bind   CAP binding site: CAP binding activates transcription in the presence of cAMP. E. coli catabolite activator protein
   5048..5140    -  CDS            lacI (fragment): lac repressor; lacI; The lac repressor binds to the lac operator to inhibit transcription in E. coli. This inhibition can be relieved by adding lactose or isopropyl-β-D-thiogalactopyranoside (IPTG).
   5323..5911    -  rep_origin     ori: high-copy-number ColE1/pMB1/pBR322/pUC origin of replication
   6082..6942    -  CDS            AmpR: β-lactamase; bla; confers resistance to ampicillin, carbenicillin, and related antibiotics
   6943..7047    -  promoter       AmpR promoter: bla
