[The description below was written by a language model from this plasmid's Addgene catalogue record and pLannotate feature annotations shown in this document.]
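Description:
pCDNA4.TO_3xHA_TurboID_ORF34 is a mammalian expression plasmid of about 7.1 kb built on the pCDNA4.TO backbone. It carries a high-copy ColE1/pUC-type origin and a β-lactamase gene for ampicillin selection in E. coli, along with an f1 phage origin. For selection in mammalian cells, an SV40 early promoter followed by the bacterial EM7 promoter drives the Sh ble gene, which confers Zeocin/bleomycin resistance and ends in an SV40 polyadenylation signal.

The expression cassette uses the human cytomegalovirus immediate early enhancer and promoter. Immediately downstream are two short elements annotated as tet operator-containing fragments. This matches the "TO" design of the backbone, in which transcription is repressed in cells expressing the Tet repressor and induced with tetracycline or doxycycline, but is constitutive in cells lacking the repressor. The open reading frame encodes a 3xHA epitope tag and the engineered promiscuous biotin ligase TurboID, fused to the N-terminus of ORF34 from Kaposi's sarcoma-associated herpesvirus (HHV-8), and is terminated by the bovine growth hormone polyadenylation signal. The automated feature table annotates TurboID and ORF34 but does not call the 3xHA tag separately; it is listed in the catalogue fields and presumably lies upstream of TurboID. The stated insert size of roughly 2 kb appears to cover the whole tagged fusion.

ORF34 is annotated as a viral protein involved in late viral mRNA expression. Fusing it to TurboID allows proximity-dependent biotinylation of neighbouring proteins, which can then be captured with streptavidin and identified, while the HA tag supports detection or immunoprecipitation of the fusion. The associated publication concerns KSHV late gene expression.
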