Addgene plasmid #200021: pCDNA4.TO_3xHA_TurboID_ORF34
Purpose: Expresses KSHV protein ORF34 fused at the N-terminal to 3xHA-TurboID
Depositing lab: Britt Glaunsinger. Depositing organization: University of California, Berkeley. Publication: The viral packaging motor potentiates Kaposi's sarcoma-associated herpesvirus gene expression late in infection. McCollum CO, Didychuk AL, Liu D, Murray-Nerger LA, Cristea IM, Glaunsinger BA. PLoS Pathog. 2023 Apr 17;19(4):e1011163. doi: 10.1371/journal.ppat.1011163. eCollection 2023 Apr. PubMed 37068108.
Backbone
  Vector backbone: pCDNA4.TO
  Backbone size w/o insert (bp): 5011
  Total vector size (bp): 7075
  Vector type: Mammalian Expression
Growth in bacteria
  Bacterial resistance: Ampicillin, 100 μg/mL
  Growth temperature: 37°C
  Growth strain: DH5alpha
  Copy number: High Copy
Gene/Insert
  Gene/Insert name: ORF34
  Species: Kaposi's Sarcoma Associated Herpesvirus (HHV-8)
  Insert size (bp): 2064
  Promoter: CMV promoter
  Tag / fusion protein: 3xHA-TurboID (N terminal on insert)
  Cloning method: Ligation Independent Cloning
  Sequencing primers: 5′ GGACCGATCCAGCCTCCGGACTCTAGC; 3′ GCCCTCTAGACTCGAttagagttggttgagtccattctccttg
Terms and licenses: Academic/Nonprofit Terms; Industry Terms: Not Available to Industry
Depositor comments: Please visit https://doi.org/10.1101/2023.01.29.526158 for bioRxiv preprint.
How to cite: pCDNA4.TO_3xHA_TurboID_ORF34 was a gift from Britt Glaunsinger (Addgene plasmid # 200021 ; http://n2t.net/addgene:200021 ; RRID:Addgene_200021)
